>Addgene plasmid #19203 | pBS NFATC1 | addgene partial sequence | sequence record 25002 | T3 5'-GCAATTAACCCTCACTAAAGG-3'
GGGGNCTCNCGCGGTGGCGGCCGCTCTAGAACTAGTGGATCCCCCGGGCTGCAGGAATTCGGCACGAGGC
TTCCGGATACGGAGGACACATTGACAGCGGGGCCTCTGAGTATTACCTGCCTCCAAACATCAGACCTAAT
GGAGCTCCCGCTCTGGAGAGCCCTAGAATTGAGATCACTTCTTACATGGGACTGCATCATAACAACAACC
AGTTTTTCCATGATGAGGTTGAGGAGGCCATCCCAAATGCCAAGCGATCACCTTCCACTGCCACTTTGAA
CTTACCAAACCTGGAGGCATACAGAGACCCGTCCTGCCTGAGTCCAGCTAGTAGCTTGTCTTCCAGAAGC
TGCAACTCTGAAGCGTCTTCCTACGAGTCCAACTACTCGTATCCATACACTTCACCCCAGACCTCTCCGT
GGCAGTCCCCGTGCGTCTCTCCAAAGACCACTGACACAGAGGAGGGGTACCAGCGTGGCATGGTGGCCTG
CACTTTGCTCAGTTCTCCAAGGCACTCGCCATCGACATCTCCCAGGACGAGCGTCACAGAGGAGAACTGG
CTGGGGGCTCGCGGCTCCAGGCCTCCATCTCCCTGCAACAAGAGAAAGTACAGCCTCAATGGCCGGCAGA
CCTCCTACTCACCACATCACTCCCCCACGCCTTCACCGCAAAACTCACCGCGCGTGAGTGTTACAGATGA
GACGTGGCTGGGAAACACCAACCAGTATACCAGCTCTGCCATTGTGGCTGCCATAAATGCTCTCACCACC
GANGCNCCATTTTGATTTGANNGAGTGGATTTCCATCAAGTCANGGAAAATGCCATTGACCACCCCCGTC
N
