[The description below was written by a language model from this plasmid's Addgene catalogue record.]
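Description:
pBS NFATC1 is a pBluescript-based plasmid (a backbone of about 3 kb) carrying a chicken (Gallus gallus) NFATC1 sequence. It is catalogued as a bacterial expression vector, but the record points to a cloning and in vitro transcription template rather than a protein-expression construct. The plasmid is propagated in E. coli at high copy number under ampicillin selection. No feature table is supplied, so the exact backbone variant, the origin of replication and other backbone elements are not itemised. The insert size is also not given, and it is unclear whether the insert is a full coding sequence or only a partial cDNA fragment.

The NFATC1 insert was placed between XhoI at the 5′ end and EcoRI at the 3′ end; the record does not say whether these sites survived cloning. T3 and T7 are listed as the 5′ and 3′ sequencing primers. In pBluescript vectors these primers correspond to the opposing phage RNA polymerase promoters that flank the polylinker, an arrangement that normally allows sense or antisense RNA to be transcribed from linearised template. Which promoter yields the antisense strand here is not stated.

The depositor refers to the clone as a numbered probe and notes that its expression pattern resembles those of tenomodulin, ColXIV and CRABP1. The associated study concerned molecular subdomains of the perichondrium and periosteum and their influence on gene expression in the underlying chondrocytes. Together these suggest the plasmid is used to generate riboprobes for in situ hybridisation, to map NFATC1 transcripts in developing chick skeletal tissues.
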