Addgene plasmid #19203: pBS NFATC1
Depositing lab: Cliff Tabin. Depositing organization: Harvard Medical School. Publication: Identification of unique molecular subdomains in the perichondrium and periosteum and their role in regulating gene expression in the underlying chondrocytes. Bandyopadhyay A, Kubilus JK, Crochiere ML, Linsenmayer TF, Tabin CJ. Dev Biol. 2008 Sep 1;321(1):162-74. doi: 10.1016/j.ydbio.2008.06.012. Epub 2008 Jun 16. PubMed 18602913.
Backbone
  Vector backbone: pBluescript
  Backbone manufacturer: Stratagene
  Backbone size w/o insert (bp): 3000
  Vector type: Bacterial Expression
Growth in bacteria
  Bacterial resistance: Ampicillin, 100 μg/mL
  Growth temperature: 37°C
  Growth strain: DH5alpha
  Copy number: High Copy
Gene/Insert
  Gene/Insert name: NFATC1
  Species: G. gallus (chicken)
  GenBank ID: FG356199
  Entrez Gene: NFATC1
  Cloning method: Restriction Enzyme; 5′ cloning site XhoI (unknown if destroyed); 3′ cloning site EcoRI (unknown if destroyed)
  Sequencing primers: 5′ T3; 3′ T7
Terms and licenses: Academic/Nonprofit Terms; Industry Terms: Not Available to Industry
Depositor comments: Probe 1_81, expression pattern is similar to tenomodulin or ColXIV or CRABP1.
How to cite: pBS NFATC1 was a gift from Cliff Tabin (Addgene plasmid # 19203 ; http://n2t.net/addgene:19203 ; RRID:Addgene_19203)
